Addgene plasmid #162599: pcDNA3.1-TEVp
Purpose: TEV protease under CMV promoter
Depositing lab: Masaharu Somiya. Depositing organization: The University of Osaka. Publication: Reporter gene assay for membrane fusion of extracellular vesicles. Somiya M, Kuroda S. J Extracell Vesicles. 2021 Nov;10(13):e12171. doi: 10.1002/jev2.12171. PubMed 34807503.
Backbone
  Vector backbone: pcDNA3.1
  Vector type: Mammalian Expression
  Selectable markers: Neomycin (select with G418)
Growth in bacteria
  Bacterial resistance: Ampicillin, 100 μg/mL
  Growth temperature: 37°C
  Growth strain: DH5alpha
  Copy number: High Copy
Gene/Insert
  Gene/Insert name: TEV protease
  Promoter: CMV promoter
  Cloning method: Gibson Cloning
  Sequencing primers: 5′ CMV-F; 3′ BGH-R
Terms and licenses: Academic/Nonprofit Terms; Industry Terms: Not Available to Industry
Depositor comments: Please visit https://www.biorxiv.org/content/10.1101/2021.02.16.431359v1 for bioRxiv preprint.
How to cite: pcDNA3.1-TEVp was a gift from Masaharu Somiya (Addgene plasmid # 162599 ; http://n2t.net/addgene:162599 ; RRID:Addgene_162599)
