[The description below was written by a language model from this plasmid's Addgene catalogue record and pLannotate feature annotations shown in this document.]
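Description:
pcDNA3.1-TEVp is a mammalian expression plasmid built on the pcDNA3.1 backbone that drives constitutive expression of tobacco etch virus (TEV) protease. The full sequence record is about 6.1 kb. In bacteria it is maintained through a high-copy ColE1/pUC-type origin and selected with ampicillin via the β-lactamase gene and its own promoter. An f1 origin is also present, a standard backbone element that permits single-stranded DNA production. For mammalian cells, the backbone carries a neomycin phosphotransferase cassette under the SV40 enhancer/early promoter with an SV40 polyadenylation signal, allowing G418 selection of stable transfectants.

The payload is a roughly 0.7 kb open reading frame annotated as a fragment of the TEV polyprotein corresponding to the nuclear inclusion protein A proteolytic domain, inserted by Gibson assembly. It sits downstream of the human cytomegalovirus immediate early enhancer and promoter and is terminated by the bovine growth hormone polyadenylation signal. A T7 promoter lies between the CMV promoter and the coding sequence, as is usual for this backbone, and could support in vitro transcription. No epitope tags, reporters or localisation signals are annotated, and the record does not state whether the protease carries any stabilising mutations. Several short annotated fragments (an HIV-1 LTR piece, partial ble, lacI, lac promoter/operator and bom sequences) appear to be backbone remnants or short similarity matches rather than functional modules.

TEV protease cleaves a specific recognition sequence, so this plasmid supplies the protease in transfected cells to process a partner protein bearing a TEV site. The associated publication concerns a reporter gene assay for membrane fusion of extracellular vesicles, though the record does not detail the plasmid's exact role in that assay.
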