Features (pLannotate 1.2.2; 20 found; start..end, strand, type, name):
      1..380     +  enhancer       CMV enhancer: human cytomegalovirus immediate early enhancer
    381..584     +  promoter       CMV promoter: human cytomegalovirus (CMV) immediate early promoter
    580..613     +  LTR            5' LTR (truncated) (fragment): truncated 5' long terminal repeat (LTR) from HIV-1
    629..647     +  promoter       T7 promoter: promoter for bacteriophage T7 RNA polymerase
    707..1432    +  CDS            POLG_TEV (fragment): Experimental evidence at protein level: Swiss-Prot protein existence level 1. [Nuclear inclusion protein A]: has RNA-binding and proteolytic activities. From Tobacco etch virus (TEV).
   1512..1736    +  polyA_signal   bGH poly(A) signal: bovine growth hormone polyadenylation signal
   1740..1761    +  promoter       SV40 promoter (fragment): SV40 enhancer and early promoter
   1782..2210    +  rep_origin     f1 ori (sequence partly withheld): f1 bacteriophage origin of replication; arrow indicates direction of (+) strand synthesis
   2224..2553    +  promoter       SV40 promoter: SV40 enhancer and early promoter
   2620..3411    +  CDS            neo: KKA2_KLEPN - Also known as kan, nptII. Experimental evidence at protein level: Swiss-Prot protein existence level 1. Resistance to kanamycin, neomycin, paromomycin, ribostamycin, butirosin and gentamicin B. From Klebsiella pneumoniae.
   3435..3593    +  CDS            ble (fragment): BLE_KLEPN - Experimental evidence at protein level: Swiss-Prot protein existence level 1. Binding protein with a strong affinity to the bleomycin family of antibiotics. Binds to CL990; an antimitotic-antibiotic compound. From Klebsiella pneumoniae.
   3588..3709    +  polyA_signal   SV40 poly(A) signal: SV40 polyadenylation signal
   3782..3798    -  protein_bind   lac operator: The lac repressor binds to the lac operator to inhibit transcription in E. coli. This inhibition can be relieved by adding lactose or isopropyl-β-D-thiogalactopyranoside (IPTG). lac repressor encoded by lacI
   3806..3836    -  promoter       lac promoter: promoter for the E. coli lac operon
   3851..3872    -  protein_bind   CAP binding site: CAP binding activates transcription in the presence of cAMP. E. coli catabolite activator protein
   3885..3977    -  CDS            lacI (fragment): lac repressor; lacI; The lac repressor binds to the lac operator to inhibit transcription in E. coli. This inhibition can be relieved by adding lactose or isopropyl-β-D-thiogalactopyranoside (IPTG).
   4160..4748    -  rep_origin     ori: high-copy-number ColE1/pMB1/pBR322/pUC origin of replication
   4919..5779    -  CDS            AmpR: β-lactamase; bla; confers resistance to ampicillin, carbenicillin, and related antibiotics
   5780..5884    -  promoter       AmpR promoter: bla
   5943..5995    -  misc_feature   bom (fragment): basis of mobility region from pBR322
>Addgene plasmid #162599 | pcDNA3.1-TEVp | addgene full sequence | sequence record 319372 | Addgene NGS Result
GACATTGATTATTGACTAGTTATTAATAGTAATCAATTACGGGGTCATTAGTTCATAGCCCATATATGGA
GTTCCGCGTTACATAACTTACGGTAAATGGCCCGCCTGGCTGACCGCCCAACGACCCCCGCCCATTGACG
TCAATAATGACGTATGTTCCCATAGTAACGCCAATAGGGACTTTCCATTGACGTCAATGGGTGGAGTATT
TACGGTAAACTGCCCACTTGGCAGTACATCAAGTGTATCATATGCCAAGTACGCCCCCTATTGACGTCAA
TGACGGTAAATGGCCCGCCTGGCATTATGCCCAGTACATGACCTTATGGGACTTTCCTACTTGGCAGTAC
ATCTACGTATTAGTCATCGCTATTACCATGGTGATGCGGTTTTGGCAGTACATCAATGGGCGTGGATAGC
GGTTTGACTCACGGGGATTTCCAAGTCTCCACCCCATTGACGTCAATGGGAGTTTGTTTTGGCACCAAAA
TCAACGGGACTTTCCAAAATGTCGTAACAACTCCGCCCCATTGACGCAAATGGGCGGTAGGCGTGTACGG
TGGGAGGTCTATATAAGCAGAGCTCTCTGGCTAACTAGAGAACCCACTGCTTACTGGCTTATCGAAATTA
ATACGACTCACTATAGGGAGACCCAAGCTGGCTAGCGTTTAAACTTAAGCTTGGTACCGAGCTCGGATCC
ACCATGGGTGAGAGTCTCTTCAAAGGGCCGCGCGATTATAACCCCATCTCATCCACAATTTGTCACCTCA
CAAATGAGTCCGATGGACATACAACAAGCCTTTACGGCATTGGCTTCGGTCCATTCATCATCACCAACAA
GCATCTTTTCAGACGCAATAACGGCACCTTGCTGGTGCAGTCCCTCCACGGCGTCTTTAAAGTCAAGAAC
ACCACGACCCTTCAGCAACACCTGATCGACGGAAGGGATATGATTATCATTAGAATGCCCAAAGATTTCC
CGCCATTTCCTCAGAAACTCAAGTTTAGAGAGCCACAGAGGGAAGAAAGGATCTGCTTGGTGACAACAAA
TTTTCAAACTAAGTCTATGTCATCCATGGTATCAGATACCAGCTGTACGTTTCCTAGTTCAGACGGAATA
TTCTGGAAGCATTGGATACAGACAAAGGACGGCCAATGCGGTAGTCCACTGGTGTCTACTCGGGATGGTT
TCATCGTCGGCATTCATAGCGCCAGCAACTTCACCAATACTAATAACTACTTCACCAGCGTGCCCAAGAA
TTTCATGGAGCTTCTGACAAACCAGGAAGCCCAGCAGTGGGTTTCTGGATGGCGCTTGAACGCTGACTCC
GTTCTGTGGGGAGGCCATAAAGTGTTTATGAGTAAACCTGAAGAACCCTTTCAGCCGGTGAAAGAGGCCA
CTCAGCTTATGAATGAGCTGGTTTATAGCCAGTAGGAATTCTGCAGATATCCAGCACAGTGGCGGCCGCT
CGAGTCTAGAGGGCCCGTTTAAACCCGCTGATCAGCCTCGACTGTGCCTTCTAGTTGCCAGCCATCTGTT
GTTTGCCCCTCCCCCGTGCCTTCCTTGACCCTGGAAGGTGCCACTCCCACTGTCCTTTCCTAATAAAATG
AGGAAATTGCATCGCATTGTCTGAGTAGGTGTCATTCTATTCTGGGGGGTGGGGTGGGGCAGGACAGCAA
GGGGGAGGATTGGGAAGACAATAGCAGGCATGCTGGGGATGCGGTGGGCTCTATGGCTTCTGAGGCGGAA
AGAACCAGCTGGGGCTCTAGGGGGTATCCCC
[124 nt withheld, positions 1782-1905]
C
[91 nt withheld, positions 1907-1997]
A
[49 nt withheld, positions 1999-2047]
CCTTTGACGTTGGAGTCCACGTTCTTT
[37 nt withheld, positions 2075-2111]
ACCCTATCTCGGTCTATTCTTTTGATTTATAAGGGATTTTGCCGATTTCGGCCTATTGGTTAAAAAATGA
GCTGATTTAACAAAAATTTAACGCGAATTAATTCTGTGGAATGTGTGTCAGTTAGGGTGTGGAAAGTCCC
CAGGCTCCCCAGCAGGCAGAAGTATGCAAAGCATGCATCTCAATTAGTCAGCAACCAGGTGTGGAAAGTC
CCCAGGCTCCCCAGCAGGCAGAAGTATGCAAAGCATGCATCTCAATTAGTCAGCAACCATAGTCCCGCCC
CTAACTCCGCCCATCCCGCCCCTAACTCCGCCCAGTTCCGCCCATTCTCCGCCCCATGGCTGACTAATTT
TTTTTATTTATGCAGAGGCCGAGGCCGCCTCTGCCTCTGAGCTATTCCAGAAGTAGTGAGGAGGCTTTTT
TGGAGGCCTAGGCTTTTGCAAAAAGCTCCCGGGAGCTTGTATATCCATTTTCGGATCTGATCAAGAGACA
GGATGAGGATCGTTTCGCATGATTGAACAAGATGGATTGCACGCAGGTTCTCCGGCCGCTTGGGTGGAGA
GGCTATTCGGCTATGACTGGGCACAACAGACAATCGGCTGCTCTGATGCCGCCGTGTTCCGGCTGTCAGC
GCAGGGGCGCCCGGTTCTTTTTGTCAAGACCGACCTGTCCGGTGCCCTGAATGAACTGCAGGACGAGGCA
GCGCGGCTATCGTGGCTGGCCACGACGGGCGTTCCTTGCGCAGCTGTGCTCGACGTTGTCACTGAAGCGG
GAAGGGACTGGCTGCTATTGGGCGAAGTGCCGGGGCAGGATCTCCTGTCATCTCACCTTGCTCCTGCCGA
GAAAGTATCCATCATGGCTGATGCAATGCGGCGGCTGCATACGCTTGATCCGGCTACCTGCCCATTCGAC
CACCAAGCGAAACATCGCATCGAGCGAGCACGTACTCGGATGGAAGCCGGTCTTGTCGATCAGGATGATC
TGGACGAAGAGCATCAGGGGCTCGCGCCAGCCGAACTGTTCGCCAGGCTCAAGGCGCGCATGCCCGACGG
CGAGGATCTCGTCGTGACCCATGGCGATGCCTGCTTGCCGAATATCATGGTGGAAAATGGCCGCTTTTCT
GGATTCATCGACTGTGGCCGGCTGGGTGTGGCGGACCGCTATCAGGACATAGCGTTGGCTACCCGTGATA
TTGCTGAAGAGCTTGGCGGCGAATGGGCTGACCGCTTCCTCGTGCTTTACGGTATCGCCGCTCCCGATTC
GCAGCGCATCGCCTTCTATCGCCTTCTTGACGAGTTCTTCTGAGCGGGACTCTGGGGTTCGAAATGACCG
ACCAAGCGACGCCCAACCTGCCATCACGAGATTTCGATTCCACCGCCGCCTTCTATGAAAGGTTGGGCTT
CGGAATCGTTTTCCGGGACGCCGGCTGGATGATCCTCCAGCGCGGGGATCTCATGCTGGAGTTCTTCGCC
CACCCCAACTTGTTTATTGCAGCTTATAATGGTTACAAATAAAGCAATAGCATCACAAATTTCACAAATA
AAGCATTTTTTTCACTGCATTCTAGTTGTGGTTTGTCCAAACTCATCAATGTATCTTATCATGTCTGTAT
ACCGTCGACCTCTAGCTAGAGCTTGGCGTAATCATGGTCATAGCTGTTTCCTGTGTGAAATTGTTATCCG
CTCACAATTCCACACAACATACGAGCCGGAAGCATAAAGTGTAAAGCCTGGGGTGCCTAATGAGTGAGCT
AACTCACATTAATTGCGTTGCGCTCACTGCCCGCTTTCCAGTCGGGAAACCTGTCGTGCCAGCTGCATTA
ATGAATCGGCCAACGCGCGGGGAGAGGCGGTTTGCGTATTGGGCGCTCTTCCGCTTCCTCGCTCACTGAC
TCGCTGCGCTCGGTCGTTCGGCTGCGGCGAGCGGTATCAGCTCACTCAAAGGCGGTAATACGGTTATCCA
CAGAATCAGGGGATAACGCAGGAAAGAACATGTGAGCAAAAGGCCAGCAAAAGGCCAGGAACCGTAAAAA
GGCCGCGTTGCTGGCGTTTTTCCATAGGCTCCGCCCCCCTGACGAGCATCACAAAAATCGACGCTCAAGT
CAGAGGTGGCGAAACCCGACAGGACTATAAAGATACCAGGCGTTTCCCCCTGGAAGCTCCCTCGTGCGCT
CTCCTGTTCCGACCCTGCCGCTTACCGGATACCTGTCCGCCTTTCTCCCTTCGGGAAGCGTGGCGCTTTC
TCATAGCTCACGCTGTAGGTATCTCAGTTCGGTGTAGGTCGTTCGCTCCAAGCTGGGCTGTGTGCACGAA
CCCCCCGTTCAGCCCGACCGCTGCGCCTTATCCGGTAACTATCGTCTTGAGTCCAACCCGGTAAGACACG
ACTTATCGCCACTGGCAGCAGCCACTGGTAACAGGATTAGCAGAGCGAGGTATGTAGGCGGTGCTACAGA
GTTCTTGAAGTGGTGGCCTAACTACGGCTACACTAGAAGAACAGTATTTGGTATCTGCGCTCTGCTGAAG
CCAGTTACCTTCGGAAAAAGAGTTGGTAGCTCTTGATCCGGCAAACAAACCACCGCTGGTAGCGGTGGTT
TTTTTGTTTGCAAGCAGCAGATTACGCGCAGAAAAAAAGGATCTCAAGAAGATCCTTTGATCTTTTCTAC
GGGGTCTGACGCTCAGTGGAACGAAAACTCACGTTAAGGGATTTTGGTCATGAGATTATCAAAAAGGATC
TTCACCTAGATCCTTTTAAATTAAAAATGAAGTTTTAAATCAATCTAAAGTATATATGAGTAAACTTGGT
CTGACAGTTACCAATGCTTAATCAGTGAGGCACCTATCTCAGCGATCTGTCTATTTCGTTCATCCATAGT
TGCCTGACTCCCCGTCGTGTAGATAACTACGATACGGGAGGGCTTACCATCTGGCCCCAGTGCTGCAATG
ATACCGCGAGACCCACGCTCACCGGCTCCAGATTTATCAGCAATAAACCAGCCAGCCGGAAGGGCCGAGC
GCAGAAGTGGTCCTGCAACTTTATCCGCCTCCATCCAGTCTATTAATTGTTGCCGGGAAGCTAGAGTAAG
TAGTTCGCCAGTTAATAGTTTGCGCAACGTTGTTGCCATTGCTACAGGCATCGTGGTGTCACGCTCGTCG
TTTGGTATGGCTTCATTCAGCTCCGGTTCCCAACGATCAAGGCGAGTTACATGATCCCCCATGTTGTGCA
AAAAAGCGGTTAGCTCCTTCGGTCCTCCGATCGTTGTCAGAAGTAAGTTGGCCGCAGTGTTATCACTCAT
GGTTATGGCAGCACTGCATAATTCTCTTACTGTCATGCCATCCGTAAGATGCTTTTCTGTGACTGGTGAG
TACTCAACCAAGTCATTCTGAGAATAGTGTATGCGGCGACCGAGTTGCTCTTGCCCGGCGTCAATACGGG
ATAATACCGCGCCACATAGCAGAACTTTAAAAGTGCTCATCATTGGAAAACGTTCTTCGGGGCGAAAACT
CTCAAGGATCTTACCGCTGTTGAGATCCAGTTCGATGTAACCCACTCGTGCACCCAACTGATCTTCAGCA
TCTTTTACTTTCACCAGCGTTTCTGGGTGAGCAAAAACAGGAAGGCAAAATGCCGCAAAAAAGGGAATAA
GGGCGACACGGAAATGTTGAATACTCATACTCTTCCTTTTTCAATATTATTGAAGCATTTATCAGGGTTA
TTGTCTCATGAGCGGATACATATTTGAATGTATTTAGAAAAATAAACAAATAGGGGTTCCGCGCACATTT
CCCCGAAAAGTGCCACCTGACGTCGACGGATCGGGAGATCTCCCGATCCCCTATGGTGCACTCTCAGTAC
AATCTGCTCTGATGCCGCATAGTTAAGCCAGTATCTGCTCCCTGCTTGTGTGTTGGAGGTCGCTGAGTAG
TGCGCGAGCAAAATTTAAGCTACAACAAGGCAAGGCTTGACCGACAATTGCATGAAGAATCTGCTTAGGG
TTAGGCGTTTTGCGCTGCTTCGCGATGTACGGGCCAGATATACGCGTT
